>Addgene plasmid #197779 | pMC-1-AtU6-Y | addgene full sequence | sequence record 391254 | Addgene NGS Result
GTCAGTGAGCGAGGAAGCGGAAGAGCGCCCAATACGCAAACCGCCTCTCCCCGCGCGTTGGCCGATTCAT
TAATCACTCTGTGGTCTCAGGAGCTTCGTTGAACAACGGAAACTCGACTTGCCTTCCGCACAATACATCA
TTTCTTCTTAGCTTTTTTTCTTCTTCTTCGTTCATACAGTTTTTTTTTGTTTATCAGCTTACATTTTCTT
GAACCGTAGCTTTCGTTTTCTTCTTTTTAACTTTCCATTCGGAGTTTTTGTATCTTGTTTCATAGTTTGT
CCCAGGATTAGAATGATTAGGCATCGAACCTTCAAGAATTTGATTGAATAAAACATCTTCATTCTTAAGA
TATGAAGATAATCTTCAAAAGGCCCCTGGGAATCTGAAAGAAGAGAAGCAGGCCCATTTATATGGGAAAG
AACAATAGTATTTCTTATATAGGCCCATTTAAGTTGAAAACAATCTTCAAAAGTCCCACATCGCTTAGAT
AAGAAAACGAAGCTGAGTTTATATACAGCTAGAGTCGAAGTAGTGATTTGAGACCACGAAGTGGCTCTTC
AGTGGACGAAAGGGCCTCGTGATACGCCTATTTTTATAGGTTAATGTCATGATAATAATGGTTTCTTAGA
CGTCAGGTGGCACTTTTCGGGGAAATGTGCGCGGAACCCCTATTTGTTTATTTTTCTAAATACATTCAAA
TATGTATCCGCTCATGAGACAATAACCCTGATAAATGCTTCAATAATATTGAAAAAGGAAGAGTATGCGC
TCACGCAACTGGTCCAGAACCTTGACCGAACGCAGCGGTGGTAACGGCGCAGTGGCGGTTTTCATGGCTT
GTTATGACTGTTTTTTTTTGGGGTACAGTCTATGCCTCGGGCATCCAAGCAGCAAGCGCGTTACGCCGTG
GGTCGATGTTTGATGTTATGGAGCAGCAACGATGTTACGCAGCAGGGCAGTCGCCCTAAAACAAAGTTAA
ACATCATGAGGGAAGCGGTGATCGCCGAAGTATCGACTCAACTATCAGAGGTAGTTGGCGTCATCGAGCG
CCATCTCGAACCGACGTTGCTGGCCGTACATTTGTACGGCTCCGCAGTGGATGGCGGCCTGAAGCCACAC
AGCGATATTGATTTGCTGGTTACGGTGACCGTAAGGCTTGATGAAACAACGCGGCGAGCTTTGATCAACG
ACCTTTTGGAAACTTCGGCTTCCCCTGGAGAGAGCGAGATTCTACGCGCTGTAGAAGTCACCATTGTTGT
GCACGACGACATCATTCCGTGGCGTTATCCAGCTAAGCGCGAACTGCAATTTGGAGAATGGCAGCGCAAT
GACATTCTTGCAGGTATCTTCGAGCCAGCCACGATCGACATTGATCTGGCTATCTTGCTGACAAAAGCAA
GAGAACATAGCGTTGCCTTGGTAGGTCCAGCGGCGGAGGAACTCTTTGATCCGGTTCCTGAACAGGATCT
ATTTGAGGCGCTAAATGAAACCTTAACGCTATGGAACTCGCCGCCAGACTGGGCTGGCGATGAGCGAAAT
GTAGTGCTTACGTTGTCCCGCATTTGGTACAGCGCAGTAACCGGCAAAATCGCGCCGAAGGATGTCGCTG
CCGACTGGGCAATGGAGCGCCTGCCGGCCCAGTATCAGCCCGTCATACTTGAAGCTAGACAGGCTTATCT
TGGACAAGAAGAAGATCGCTTGGCCTCGCGCGCAGATCAGTTGGAAGAATTTGTCCATTACGTAAAAGGC
GAGATCACCAAGGTAGTCGGCAAATAACTGTCAGACCAAGTTTACTCATATATACTTTAGATTGATTTAA
AACTTCATTTTTAATTTAAAAGGATCTAGGTGAAGATCCTTTTTGATAATCTCATGACCAAAATCCCTTA
ACGTGAGTTTTCGTTACACTGAGCGTCAGACCCCGTAGAAAAGATCAAAGGATCTTCTTGAGATCCTTTT
TTTCTGCGCGTAATCTGCTGCTTGCAAACAAAAAAACCACCGCTACCAGCGGTGGTTTGTTTGCCGGATC
AAGAGCTACCAACTCTTTTTCCGAAGGTAACTGGCTTCAGCAGAGCGCAGATACCAAATACTGTTCTTCT
AGTGTAGCCGTAGTTAGGCCACCACTTCAAGAACTCTGTAGCACCGCCTACATACCTCGCTCTGCTAATC
CTGTTACCAGTGGCTGCTGCCAGTGGCGATAAGTCGTGTCTTACCGGGTTGGACTCAAGACGATAGTTAC
CGGATAAGGCGCAGCGGTCGGGCTGAACGGGGGGTTCGTGCACACAGCCCAGCTTGGAGCGAACGACCTA
CACCGAACTGAGATACCTACAGCGTGAGCTATGAGAAAGCGCCACGCTTCCAGAAGGGAGAAAGGCGGAC
AGGTATCCGGTAAGCGGCAGGGTCGGAACAGGAGAGCGCACGAGGGAGCTTCCAGGGGGAAACGCCTGGT
ATCTTTATAGTCCTGTCGGGTTTCGCCACCTCTGACTTGAGCGTCGATTTTTGTGATGCTCGTCAGGGGG
GCGGAGCCTATGGAAAAACGCCAGCAACGCGGCCTTTTTACGGTTCCTGGCCTTTTGCTGGCCTTTTGCT
CACATGTTCTTTCCTGCGTTATCCCCTGATTCTGTGGATAACCGTATTACAGCCTTTGAGTGAGCTGATA
CCGCTCGCCGCAGCCGAACGACCGAGCGCAGCGA
Features (pLannotate 1.2.2; 9 found; start..end, strand, type, name):
      1..23      +  rep_origin     RSF ori (fragment): Plasmids containing the RSF 1030 origin of replication can be propagated in E. coli cells that contain additional plasmids with compatible origins.
     25..74      +  CDS            lacI (fragment): lac repressor; lacI; The lac repressor binds to the lac operator to inhibit transcription in E. coli. This inhibition can be relieved by adding lactose or isopropyl-β-D-thiogalactopyranoside (IPTG).
     92..148     +  CDS            LBD22 (fragment): LBD22_ARATH - Also known as ASL30. Experimental evidence at transcript level: Swiss-Prot protein existence level 2. From Arabidopsis thaliana (Mouse-ear cress).
    467..483     +  promoter       AtU6 promoter (fragment): consensus promoter from the three Arabidopsis U6 snRNA genes (Waibel and Filipowicz, 1990; Nekrasov et al., 2013)
    660..764     +  promoter       AmpR promoter: bla
    755..835     -  CDS            int (fragment): INT2_ECOLX - Protein inferred from homology: Swiss-Prot protein existence level 3. Putative integrase believed to be involved in the insertion of antibiotic resistance genes into plasmids and transposons. From Escherichia coli.
    923..979     +  CDS            GmR (fragment): gentamycin acetyltransferase; aacC1; confers resistance to gentamycin
    986..1774    +  CDS            aadA: S3AD_ECOLX - Experimental evidence at protein level: Swiss-Prot protein existence level 1. Mediates bacterial resistance to the antibiotics streptomycin and spectinomycin. From Escherichia coli.
   1948..2536    +  rep_origin     ori: high-copy-number ColE1/pMB1/pBR322/pUC origin of replication
