[The description below was written by a language model from this plasmid's Addgene catalogue record and pLannotate feature annotations shown in this document.]
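Description:
pMC-1-AtU6-Y is a small (about 2.7 kb) Level 0 part plasmid in the Phytobrick/MoClo format, belonging to a modular vector toolkit and parts library for plant genome engineering. It was built on the self-made pMC-1-ccdB-11 backbone, whose name suggests an acceptor in which a ccdB counter-selection cassette is replaced by the incoming part; no ccdB feature is annotated in the finished plasmid. Although catalogued as a plant expression vector, it is a bacterial storage and donor plasmid rather than a stand-alone expression construct. It replicates in E. coli at high copy from a ColE1/pUC-type origin and is selected with spectinomycin through the aadA aminoglycoside adenylyltransferase gene, which sits downstream of an AmpR (bla) promoter.

The payload is a 449 bp Arabidopsis thaliana U6 snRNA promoter intended for sgRNA assembly. U6 promoters recruit RNA polymerase III and give short, defined, uncapped transcripts, which makes them a standard choice for driving CRISPR guide RNAs in dicot plants. As a Level 0 part, the promoter would normally be released by Type IIS restriction digestion and joined by Golden Gate assembly to a guide RNA scaffold and other modules in higher-level transcription units. The record does not state the cloning sites, the overhangs, or what the "Y" suffix denotes.

The automated annotation recognises only a short stretch as AtU6 consensus promoter. The other small hits (RSF ori, lacI, LBD22, integrase and gentamicin acetyltransferase fragments) are brief partial matches. They most likely reflect incidental similarity or remnants flanking the resistance cassette, not functional elements.
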