Addgene plasmid #197779: pMC-1-AtU6-Y
Purpose: Phytobrick (MoClo) Level 0 Part
Depositing lab: Daniel Voytas. Depositing organization: University of Minnesota. Publication: An extensible vector toolkit and parts library for advanced engineering of plant genomes. Chamness JC, Kumar J, Cruz AJ, Rhuby E, Holum MJ, Cody JP, Tibebu R, Gamo ME, Starker CG, Zhang F, Voytas DF. Plant Genome. 2023 Mar 9:e20312. doi: 10.1002/tpg2.20312. PubMed 36896468.
Backbone
  Vector backbone: pMC-1-ccdB-11
  Backbone manufacturer: Self-made
  Vector type: Plant Expression
Growth in bacteria
  Bacterial resistance: Spectinomycin, 50 μg/mL
  Growth temperature: 37°C
  Growth strain: DH5alpha
  Copy number: High Copy
Gene/Insert
  Gene/Insert name: AtU6 promoter for sgRNA assembly
  Species: Arabidopsis thaliana
  Insert size (bp): 449
  Cloning method: Restriction Enzyme; 5′ cloning site Unknown (unknown if destroyed)
Terms and licenses: Academic/Nonprofit Terms; Industry Terms: Not Available to Industry
Depositor comments: Please visit https://doi.org/10.1101/2022.10.15.511792 for bioRxiv preprint.
How to cite: pMC-1-AtU6-Y was a gift from Daniel Voytas (Addgene plasmid # 197779 ; http://n2t.net/addgene:197779 ; RRID:Addgene_197779)
